Addgene plasmid #194673: pET-51b(+)-Caprola_12
Purpose: Protein production of the split HaloTag based calcium recorder Caprola_12 in bacteria
Depositing lab: Kai Johnsson. Depositing organization: Max Planck Institute for Medical Research. Publication: Recording physiological history of cells with chemical labeling. Huppertz MC, Wilhelm J, Grenier V, Schneider MW, Falt T, Porzberg N, Hausmann D, Hoffmann DC, Hai L, Tarnawski M, Pino G, Slanchev K, Kolb I, Acuna C, Fenk LM, Baier H, Hiblot J, Johnsson K. Science. 2024 Feb 23;383(6685):890-897. doi: 10.1126/science.adg0812. Epub 2024 Feb 22. PubMed 38386755.
Backbone
  Vector backbone: pET-51b(+)
  Backbone size w/o insert (bp): 5100
  Vector type: Bacterial Expression
Growth in bacteria
  Bacterial resistance: Ampicillin, 100 μg/mL
  Growth temperature: 37°C
  Growth strain: DH5alpha
  Copy number: Low Copy
Gene/Insert
  Gene/Insert name: Caprola_12
  Species: Synthetic
  Insert size (bp): 1700
  Promoter: T7
  Tag / fusion protein: Strep-tag (N terminal on insert); His-tag (C terminal on insert)
  Cloning method: Gibson Cloning
Terms and licenses: Academic/Nonprofit Terms; Industry Terms: Not Available to Industry
How to cite: pET-51b(+)-Caprola_12 was a gift from Kai Johnsson (Addgene plasmid # 194673 ; http://n2t.net/addgene:194673 ; RRID:Addgene_194673)
