[The description below was written by a language model from this plasmid's Addgene catalogue record and pLannotate feature annotations shown in this document.]
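Description:
pET-51b(+)-Caprola_12 is a bacterial expression plasmid, built on the pET-51b(+) backbone, for producing the recombinant protein Caprola_12, a synthetic calcium recorder based on split HaloTag. The sequenced plasmid is about 6.7 kb. It replicates through a ColE1/pBR322-type origin accompanied by the bom region and the rop gene, which holds copy number down, consistent with the low-copy listing. Selection is by ampicillin through the β-lactamase gene, and an f1 phage origin is also present. The short tetracycline-resistance fragments annotated around lacI are pBR322-derived backbone remnants, not functional markers.

The roughly 1.7 kb insert, introduced by Gibson cloning, sits in a standard pET cassette: a T7 promoter followed by a lac operator, the T7 gene 10 ribosome binding site and, downstream, the T7 terminator. The plasmid-borne lacI gene supplies repressor, so transcription requires a host that provides T7 RNA polymerase and can be induced with IPTG. The open reading frame begins with an N-terminal Strep-tag II. It continues with a very short HaloTag-derived segment, a calmodulin domain and a short stretch matching GCaMP2, which is likely the calmodulin-binding peptide used in such sensors, although the record does not name it. Two larger HaloTag segments follow, an arrangement suggestive of a rearranged HaloTag. The record lists a C-terminal His-tag, which was not separately annotated; the small "SET1" hit near the end is probably incidental.

This layout fits a design in which calcium-dependent calmodulin–peptide binding brings the HaloTag pieces together, so that covalent chloroalkane labelling reports calcium activity. The two tags allow affinity purification of full-length protein, presumably for in vitro characterisation.
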