Features (pLannotate 1.2.2; 23 found; start..end, strand, type, name):
     12..467     +  rep_origin     f1 ori (sequence partly withheld): f1 bacteriophage origin of replication; arrow indicates direction of (+) strand synthesis
    582..1442    -  CDS            AmpR: β-lactamase; bla; confers resistance to ampicillin, carbenicillin, and related antibiotics
   1443..1535    -  promoter       AmpR promoter: bla
   1616..2204    +  rep_origin     ori: high-copy-number ColE1/pMB1/pBR322/pUC origin of replication
   2390..2529    -  misc_feature   bom: basis of mobility region from pBR322
   2631..2822    -  CDS            rop: Rop protein, which maintains plasmids at low copy number; rop
   2839..3219    +  CDS            YPB1_ECOLX: Protein predicted: Swiss-Prot protein existence level 4. From Escherichia coli.
   3281..3345    -  CDS            TcR (fragment): tetracycline efflux protein; tet; confers resistance to tetracycline
   3360..3381    -  protein_bind   CAP binding site: CAP binding activates transcription in the presence of cAMP. E. coli catabolite activator protein
   3394..4476    -  CDS            lacI: lac repressor; lacI; The lac repressor binds to the lac operator to inhibit transcription in E. coli. This inhibition can be relieved by adding lactose or isopropyl-β-D-thiogalactopyranoside (IPTG).
   4477..4554    -  promoter       lacI promoter: lacI
   4562..4841    -  CDS            TcR (fragment): tetracycline efflux protein; tet; confers resistance to tetracycline
   4867..4885    +  promoter       T7 promoter: promoter for bacteriophage T7 RNA polymerase
   4886..4910    +  protein_bind   lac operator: The lac repressor binds to the lac operator to inhibit transcription in E. coli. This inhibition can be relieved by adding lactose or isopropyl-β-D-thiogalactopyranoside (IPTG). lac repressor encoded by lacI
   4925..4947    +  RBS            RBS: efficient ribosome binding site from bacteriophage T7 gene 10 (Olins and Rangwala, 1989)
   4963..4986    +  CDS            Strep-Tag II: peptide that binds Strep-Tactin®, an engineered form of streptavidin
   5025..5055    +  CDS            HaloTag® (fragment): modified bacterial dehalogenase that forms covalent bonds with chloroalkane derivatives
   5060..5502    +  CDS            calmodulin (fragment): calcium-binding protein
   5611..5685    +  CDS            GCaMP2 (fragment): GCaMP2 is a basic (constitutively fluorescent) green fluorescent protein published in 2006, derived from Aequorea victoria.
   5695..6114    +  CDS            HaloTag® (fragment): modified bacterial dehalogenase that forms covalent bonds with chloroalkane derivatives
   6160..6573    +  CDS            HaloTag® (fragment): modified bacterial dehalogenase that forms covalent bonds with chloroalkane derivatives
   6642..6659    +  CDS            SET1 (fragment): solubility-enhancement tag derived from T7 phage gene 10B
   6667..6714    +  terminator     T7 terminator: transcription terminator for bacteriophage T7 RNA polymerase
>Addgene plasmid #194673 | pET-51b(+)-Caprola_12 | addgene full sequence | sequence record 388596 | Addgene NGS Result
TGGCGAATGGG
[124 nt withheld, positions 12-135]
C
[91 nt withheld, positions 137-227]
A
[49 nt withheld, positions 229-277]
CCTTTGACGTTGGAGTCCACGTTCTTT
[37 nt withheld, positions 305-341]
ACCCTATCTCGGTCTATTCTTTTGATTTATAAGGGATTTTGCCGATTTCGGCCTATTGGTTAAAAAATGA
GCTGATTTAACAAAAATTTAACGCGAATTTTAACAAAATATTAACGTTTACAATTTCTGGCGGCACGATG
GCATGAGATTATCAAAAAGGATCTTCACCTAGATCCTTTTAAATTAAAAATGAAGTTTTAAATCAATCTA
AAGTATATATGAGTAAACTTGGTCTGACAGTTACCAATGCTTAATCAGTGAGGCACCTATCTCAGCGATC
TGTCTATTTCGTTCATCCATAGTTGCCTGACTCCCCGTCGTGTAGATAACTACGATACGGGAGGGCTTAC
CATCTGGCCCCAGTGCTGCAATGATACCGCGAGACCCACGCTCACCGGCTCCAGATTTATCAGCAATAAA
CCAGCCAGCCGGAAGGGCCGAGCGCAGAAGTGGTCCTGCAACTTTATCCGCCTCCATCCAGTCTATTAAT
TGTTGCCGGGAAGCTAGAGTAAGTAGTTCGCCAGTTAATAGTTTGCGCAACGTTGTTGCCATTGCTACAG
GCATCGTGGTGTCACGCTCGTCGTTTGGTATGGCTTCATTCAGCTCCGGTTCCCAACGATCAAGGCGAGT
TACATGATCCCCCATGTTGTGCAAAAAAGCGGTTAGCTCCTTCGGTCCTCCGATCGTTGTCAGAAGTAAG
TTGGCCGCAGTGTTATCACTCATGGTTATGGCAGCACTGCATAATTCTCTTACTGTCATGCCATCCGTAA
GATGCTTTTCTGTGACTGGTGAGTACTCAACCAAGTCATTCTGAGAATAGTGTATGCGGCGACCGAGTTG
CTCTTGCCCGGCGTCAATACGTGATAATACCGCGCCACATAGCAGAACTTTAAAAGTGCTCATCATTGGA
AAACGTTCTTCGGGGCGAAAACTCTCAAGGATCTTACCGCTGTTGAGATCCAGTTCGATGTAACCCACTC
GTGCACCCAACTGATCTTCAGCATCTTTTACTTTCACCAGCGTTTCTGGGTGAGCAAAAACAGGAAGGCA
AAATGCCGCAAAAAAGGGAATAAGGGCGACACGGAAATGTTGAATACTCATACTCTTCCTTTTTCAATCA
TGATTGAAGCATTTATCAGGGTTATTGTCTCATGAGCGGATACATATTTGAATGTATTTAGAAAAATAAA
CAAATAGGTCATGACCAAAATCCCTTAACGTGAGTTTTCGTTCCACTGAGCGTCAGACCCCGTAGAAAAG
ATCAAAGGATCTTCTTGAGATCCTTTTTTTCTGCGCGTAATCTGCTGCTTGCAAACAAAAAAACCACCGC
TACCAGCGGTGGTTTGTTTGCCGGATCAAGAGCTACCAACTCTTTTTCCGAAGGTAACTGGCTTCAGCAG
AGCGCAGATACCAAATACTGTCCTTCTAGTGTAGCCGTAGTTAGGCCACCACTTCAAGAACTCTGTAGCA
CCGCCTACATACCTCGCTCTGCTAATCCTGTTACCAGTGGCTGCTGCCAGTGGCGATAAGTCGTGTCTTA
CCGGGTTGGACTCAAGACGATAGTTACCGGATAAGGCGCAGCGGTCGGGCTGAACGGGGGGTTCGTGCAC
ACAGCCCAGCTTGGAGCGAACGACCTACACCGAACTGAGATACCTACAGCGTGAGCTATGAGAAAGCGCC
ACGCTTCCCGAAGGGAGAAAGGCGGACAGGTATCCGGTAAGCGGCAGGGTCGGAACAGGAGAGCGCACGA
GGGAGCTTCCAGGGGGAAACGCCTGGTATCTTTATAGTCCTGTCGGGTTTCGCCACCTCTGACTTGAGCG
TCGATTTTTGTGATGCTCGTCAGGGGGGCGGAGCCTATGGAAAAACGCCAGCAACGCGGCCTTTTTACGG
TTCCTGGCCTTTTGCTGGCCTTTTGCTCACATGTTCTTTCCTGCGTTATCCCCTGATTCTGTGGATAACC
GTATTACCGCCTTTGAGTGAGCTGATACCGCTCGCCGCAGCCGAACGACCGAGCGCAGCGAGTCAGTGAG
CGAGGAAGCGGAAGAGCGCCTGATGCGGTATTTTCTCCTTACGCATCTGTGCGGTATTTCACACCGCAAT
GGTGCACTCTCAGTACAATCTGCTCTGATGCCGCATAGTTAAGCCAGTATACACTCCGCTATCGCTACGT
GACTGGGTCATGGCTGCGCCCCGACACCCGCCAACACCCGCTGACGCGCCCTGACGGGCTTGTCTGCTCC
CGGCATCCGCTTACAGACAAGCTGTGACCGTCTCCGGGAGCTGCATGTGTCAGAGGTTTTCACCGTCATC
ACCGAAACGCGCGAGGCAGCTGCGGTAAAGCTCATCAGCGTGGTCGTGAAGCGATTCACAGATGTCTGCC
TGTTCATCCGCGTCCAGCTCGTTGAGTTTCTCCAGAAGCGTTAATGTCTGGCTTCTGATAAAGCGGGCCA
TGTTAAGGGCGGTTTTTTCCTGTTTGGTCACTGATGCCTCCGTGTAAGGGGGATTTCTGTTCATGGGGGT
AATGATACCGATGAAACGAGAGAGGATGCTCACGATACGGGTTACTGATGATGAACATGCCCGGTTACTG
GAACGTTGTGAGGGTAAACAACTGGCGGTATGGATGCGGCGGGACCAGAGAAAAATCACTCAGGGTCAAT
GCCAGCGCTTCGTTAATACAGATGTAGGTGTTCCACAGGGTAGCCAGCAGCATCCTGCGATGCAGATCCG
GAACATAATGGTGCAGGGCGCTGACTTCCGCGTTTCCAGACTTTACGAAACACGGAAACCGAAGACCATT
CATGTTGTTGCTCAGGTCGCAGACGTTTTGCAGCAGCAGTCGCTTCACGTTCGCTCGCGTATCGGTGATT
CATTCTGCTAACCAGTAAGGCAACCCCGCCAGCCTAGCCGGGTCCTCAACGACAGGAGCACGATCATGCT
AGTCATGCCCCGCGCCCACCGGAAGGAGCTGACTGGGTTGAAGGCTCTCAAGGGCATCGGTCGAGATCCC
GGTGCCTAATGAGTGAGCTAACTTACATTAATTGCGTTGCGCTCACTGCCCGCTTTCCAGTCGGGAAACC
TGTCGTGCCAGCTGCATTAATGAATCGGCCAACGCGCGGGGAGAGGCGGTTTGCGTATTGGGCGCCAGGG
TGGTTTTTCTTTTCACCAGTGAGACGGGCAACAGCTGATTGCCCTTCACCGCCTGGCCCTGAGAGAGTTG
CAGCAAGCGGTCCACGCTGGTTTGCCCCAGCAGGCGAAAATCCTGTTTGATGGTGGTTAACGGCGGGATA
TAACATGAGCTGTCTTCGGTATCGTCGTATCCCACTACCGAGATGTCCGCACCAACGCGCAGCCCGGACT
CGGTAATGGCGCGCATTGCGCCCAGCGCCATCTGATCGTTGGCAACCAGCATCGCAGTGGGAACGATGCC
CTCATTCAGCATTTGCATGGTTTGTTGAAAACCGGACATGGCACTCCAGTCGCCTTCCCGTTCCGCTATC
GGCTGAATTTGATTGCGAGTGATATATTTATGCCAGCCAGCCAGACGCAGACGCGCCGAGACAGAACTTA
ATGGGCCCGCTAACAGCGCGATTTGCTGGTGACCCAATGCGACCAGATGCTCCACGCCCAGTCGCGTACC
GTCTTCATGGGAGAAAATAATACTGTTGATGGGTGTCTGGTCAGAGACATCAAGAAATAACGCCGGAACA
TTAGTGCAGGCAGCTTCCACAGCAATGGCATCCTGGTCATCCAGCGGATAGTTAATGATCAGCCCACTGA
CGCGTTGCGCGAGAAGATTGTGCACCGCCGCTTTACAGGCTTCGACGCCGCTTCGTTCTACCATCGACAC
CACCACGCTGGCACCCAGTTGATCGGCGCGAGATTTAATCGCCGCGACAATTTGCGACGGCGCGTGCAGG
GCCAGACTGGAGGTGGCAACGCCAATCAGCAACGACTGTTTGCCCGCCAGTTGTTGTGCCACGCGGTTGG
GAATGTAATTCAGCTCCGCCATCGCCGCTTCCACTTTTTCCCGCGTTTTCGCAGAAACGTGGCTGGCCTG
GTTCACCACGCGGGAAACGGTCTGATAAGAGACACCGGCATACTCTGCGACATCGTATAACGTTACTGGT
TTCACATTCACCACCCTGAATTGACTCTCTTCCGGGCGCTATCATGCCATACCGCGAAAGGTTTTGCGCC
ATTCGGTGGTGTCCGGGATCTCGACGCTCTCCCTTATGCGACTCCTGCATTAGGAAGCAGCCCAGTAGTA
GGTTGAGGCCGTTGAGCACCGCCGCCGCAAGGAATGGTGCATGCAAGGAGATGGCGCCCAACAGTCCCCC
GGCCACGGGGCCTGCCACCATACCCACGCCGAAACAAGCGCTCATGAGCCCGAAGTGGCGAGCCCGATCT
TCCCCATCGGTGATGTCGGCGATATAGGCGCCAGCAACCGCACCTGTGGCGCCGGTGATGCCGGCCACGA
TGCGTCCGGCGTAGAGGATCGAGATCGATCTCGATCCCGCGAAATTAATACGACTCACTATAGGGGAATT
GTGAGCGGATAACAATTCCCCTCTAGAAATAATTTTGTTTAACTTTAAGAAGGAGATATACCATGGCAAG
CTGGAGCCACCCGCAGTTCGAAAAGGGTGCAGATGACGACGACAAGGTACCGCATGGCGGTTCTGCCCGC
GAGACCTTCCAGGCCTTCCGCACCGGTTCTGACCAACTGACTGAAGAGCAGATCGCAGAATTTAAAGAGG
CTTTCTCCCTATTTGACAAGGACGGGGATGGGACAATAACAACCAAGGAGCTGGGGACGGTGATGCGGTC
TCTGGGGCAGAACCCCACAGAAGCAGAGCTGCAGGACATGATCAATGAAGTAGATGCCGACGGTGACGGC
ACAATCGACTTCCCTGAGTTCCTGACAATGATGGCAAGAAAAATGAAAGACACAGACAGTGAAGAAGAAA
TTAGAGAAGCGTTCCGTGTGTTTGATAAGGATGGCAATGGCTACATCAGTGCAGCAGAGCTTCGCCACGT
GATGACAAACCTTGGAGAGAAGTTAACAGATGAAGAGGTTGATGAAATGATCAGGGAAGCAGACATCGAT
GGGGATGGTCAGGTAAACTACGAAGAGTTTGTAGTGATGATGACAGCGAAGGAATTCCCTCCTCCTCCGC
CACCGCCACCACCGCCGCCGCCGCCACCACCACCTCCTCCGCCTCCTCCACCACCACCGCCACCGCCTCC
ACCACCTGGCGGCAGCAGGGTCGACTCATCACGTCGTAAGTACAATAAGACAGGTCACGCACTGAGAGCT
ATAGGTCGGCTGAGCTCACTCGAGGGCGGTTCTGACGTCGGCCGCAAGCTGATCATCGATCAGAACGTTT
TTATCGAGGGTACGCTGCCGATGGGTGTCGTCCGCCCGCTGACTGAAGTCGAGATGGACCATTACCGCGA
GCCGTTCCTGAATCCTGTTGACCGCGAGCCACTGTGGCGCTTCCCAAACGAGCTGCCAATCGCCGGTGAG
CCAGCGAACATCGTCGCGCTGGTCGAAGAATACATGGACTGGCTGCACCAGTCCCCTGTCCCGAAGCTGC
TGTTCTGGGGCACCCCAGGCGTTCTGATCCCACCGGCCGAAGCCGCTCGCCTGGCCAAAAGCCTGCCTAA
CTGCAAGGCTGTGGACATCGGCCCGGGTCTGAATCTGCTGCAAGAAGACAACCCGGACCTGATCGGCAGC
GAGATCGCGCGCTGGCTGTCTACTCTGGAGATTGGTGGCACCGGTGGCTCTGGCGGTACCGGTGGCTCTG
GCGGTTCTATCGGTACTGGCTTTCCATTCGACCCCCATTATGTGGAAGTCCTGGGCGAGCGCATGCACTA
CGTCGATGTTGGTCCGCGCGATGGCACCCCTGTGCTGTTCCTGCACGGTAACCCGACCTCCTCCTACGTG
TGGCGCAACATCATCCCACATGTTGCACCGACCCATCGCTGCATTGCTCCAGACCTGATCGGTATGGGCA
AATCCGACAAACCAGACCTGGGTTATTTCTTCGACGACCACGTCCGCTTCATGGATGCCTTCATCGAAGC
CCTGGGTCTGGAAGAGGTCGTCCTGGTCATTCACGACTGGGGCTCCGCTCTGGGTTTCCACTGGGCCAAG
CGCAATCCAGAGCGCGTCAAAGGTATTGCATTTATGGAGTTCATCCGCCCTATCCCGACCTGGGACGAAT
GGGCTCCGGGCTTCTCCTCAATTTCCGCTCATCACCACCATCATCACCATCACCACCACTAATTAACCTA
GGCTGCTGCCACCGCTGAGCAATAACTAGCATAACCCCTTGGGGCCTCTAAACGGGTCTTGAGGGGTTTT
TTGCTGAAAGGAGGAACTATATCCGGAT
